Addgene plasmid #174993: pMSR:MSMEG_1229:Dendra
Purpose: C-term fluorescent fusion
Depositing lab: Keith Derbyshire & Joseph Wade. Depositing organization: Wadsworth Center, New York State Department of Health. Publication: A Mycobacterial Systems Resource for the Research Community. Judd JA, Canestrari J, Clark R, Joseph A, Lapierre P, Lasek-Nesselquist E, Mir M, Palumbo M, Smith C, Stone M, Upadhyay A, Wirth SE, Dedrick RM, Meier CG, Russell DA, Dills A, Dove E, Kester J, Wolf ID, Zhu J, Rubin ER, Fortune S, Hatfull GF, Gray TA, Wade JT, Derbyshire KM. mBio. 2021 Mar 2;12(2). pii: mBio.02401-20. doi: 10.1128/mBio.02401-20. PubMed 33653882.
Backbone
  Vector backbone: pMSR:Dendra
  Vector type: Bacterial Expression ; Integrating Mycobacterial Expression Vector attL5. T7 expression in E. coli
Growth in bacteria
  Bacterial resistance: Apramycin, 25 μg/mL
  Growth temperature: 37°C
  Growth strain: DH5alpha
  Copy number: High Copy
Gene/Insert
  Gene/Insert name: MSMEG_1229
  Species: M. smegmatis
  Promoter: pmycTetO
  Tag / fusion protein: Gly-Ala Linker/Dendra2/1x Flag Tag (C terminal on insert)
  Cloning method: Ligation Independent Cloning
  Sequencing primers: 5′ TGATAGAGTTTGTCCTCCCTATCAG; 3′ TCCATATGCACCTTGACACG
Resource information
  A portion of this plasmid was derived from a plasmid made by: CP000480.1
Terms and licenses: Academic/Nonprofit Terms; Industry Terms: Not Available to Industry
Depositor comments: 5' cloning site: AseI (destroyed), 3' cloning site: HindIII (not destroyed)
How to cite: pMSR:MSMEG_1229:Dendra was a gift from Keith Derbyshire & Joseph Wade (Addgene plasmid # 174993 ; http://n2t.net/addgene:174993 ; RRID:Addgene_174993)
