[The description below was written by a language model from this plasmid's Addgene catalogue record and pLannotate feature annotations shown in this document.]
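Description:
pMSR:MSMEG_1229:Dendra is an integrating mycobacterial expression plasmid built on the pMSR:Dendra backbone, part of a systematic resource of tagged Mycobacterium smegmatis genes. It is propagated in E. coli through a high-copy ColE1/pUC-type origin and selected with apramycin via the aac(3)IV acetyltransferase gene. The plasmid has no annotated mycobacterial replication origin. Instead it carries the mycobacteriophage L5 integrase gene, which spans the sequence origin, together with adjacent L5-derived sequence. This allows site-specific, single-copy insertion at the L5 attachment site of the mycobacterial chromosome.

The payload is the M. smegmatis open reading frame MSMEG_1229, inserted by ligation-independent cloning and fused at its C terminus to a Gly-Ala linker, the green-to-red photoconvertible fluorescent protein Dendra2, and a single FLAG epitope. Automated annotation matches about 1.9 kb of this insert to a fragment of M. smegmatis GyrB, the DNA gyrase B subunit, but the catalogue entry gives only the locus tag. Expression in mycobacteria is driven by the pmycTetO promoter. Its tet operator elements appear in the feature table as short fragments mislabelled as a mammalian tight TRE promoter, and they would make transcription tetracycline-regulatable where a Tet repressor is present. A T7 promoter lies just upstream of the coding sequence and a partial T7 terminator follows the FLAG tag, so the same fusion can be produced in T7 polymerase-expressing E. coli.

The stated purpose is a C-terminal fluorescent fusion. This suits imaging of protein localisation and dynamics in live mycobacteria, with the FLAG tag available for immunodetection or affinity capture.
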