Features (pLannotate 1.2.2; 14 found; start..end, strand, type, name):
    838..942     -  CDS            32 (fragment): VG32_BPML5 - Protein predicted: Swiss-Prot protein existence level 4. From Mycobacterium phage L5 (Mycobacteriophage L5).
    998..1102    +  CDS            Y4104_STRCO (fragment): Protein inferred from homology: Swiss-Prot protein existence level 3. From Streptomyces coelicolor (strain ATCC BAA-471 / A3(2) / M145).
   1160..1179    +  promoter       tight TRE promoter (fragment): Tet-responsive promoter PTight, consisting of seven tet operator sequences followed by the minimal CMV promoter
   1186..1203    +  promoter       tight TRE promoter (fragment): Tet-responsive promoter PTight, consisting of seven tet operator sequences followed by the minimal CMV promoter
   1217..1235    +  promoter       T7 promoter: promoter for bacteriophage T7 RNA polymerase
   1266..3167    +  CDS            gyrB (fragment): GYRB_MYCS2 - Experimental evidence at protein level: Swiss-Prot protein existence level 1. A type II topoisomerase that negatively supercoils closed circular double-stranded (ds) DNA in an ATP-dependent manner (PubMed:8878580) to modulate DNA topology and maintain chromosomes in an underwound state. Negative supercoiling favors strand separation, and DNA replication, transcription, recombination and repair, all of which involve strand separation. Also able to catalyze the interconversion of other topological isomers of dsDNA rings, including catenanes and knotted rings. Type II topoisomerases
   3189..3875    +  CDS            Dendra2: Dendra2 is a photoconvertible green fluorescent protein published in 2006, derived from Dendronephthya sp.. It has high acid sensitivity.
   3915..3935    +  CDS            FLAG (fragment): FLAG® epitope tag, followed by an enterokinase cleavage site
   3944..3986    +  terminator     T7 terminator (fragment): transcription terminator for bacteriophage T7 RNA polymerase
   4192..4992    +  CDS            ApmR: aminoglycoside 3-N-acetyltransferase type IV ; aac(3)IV; confers resistance to apramycin (Paget and Davies, 1996)
   5059..5076    -  misc_feature   MCS (fragment): pBluescript multiple cloning site
   5117..5705    +  rep_origin     ori: high-copy-number ColE1/pMB1/pBR322/pUC origin of replication
   5873..5901    +  misc_feature   MCS (fragment): pUC18/19 multiple cloning site
   6461..776     +  CDS            33 (across the origin): VINT_BPML5 - Also known as int. Protein inferred from homology: Swiss-Prot protein existence level 3. Integrase is necessary for integration of the phage into the host genome by site-specific recombination. From Mycobacterium phage L5 (Mycobacteriophage L5).
>Addgene plasmid #174993 | pMSR:MSMEG_1229:Dendra | addgene full sequence | sequence record 345471 | Addgene NGS Result
TCACAGAGATGACGCCAGCTCTGGTGCGTGCGTGGTGGGCCGGGATGGGTAGGAAGCACCCGACTGCCCG
CCGGCATGCCTACAACGTCCTCCGGGCGGTGATGAACACAGCGGTCGAGGACAAGCTGATCGCAGAGAAC
CCGTGCCGGATCGAGCAGAAGGCAGCCGATGAGCGCGACGTAGAGGCGCTGACGCCTGAGGAGCTGGACA
TCGTCGCCGCTGAGATCTTCGAGCACTACCGGATCGCGGCATACATCCTGGCGTGGACGAGCCTCCGGTT
CGGAGAGCTGATCGAGCTTCGCCGCAAGGACATCGTGGACGACGGCATGACGATGAAGCTCCGGGTGCGC
CGTGGCGCTTCCCGCGTGGGGAACAAGATCGTCGTTGGCAACGCCAAGACCGTCCGGTCGAAGCGTCCTG
TGACGGTTCCGCCTCACGTCGCGGAGATGATCCGAGCGCACATGAAGGACCGTACGAAGATGAACAAGGG
CCCCGAGGCATTCCTGGTGACCACGACGCAGGGCAACCGGCTGTCGAAGTCCGCGTTCACCAAGTCGCTG
AAGCGTGGCTACGCCAAGATCGGTCGGCCGGAACTCCGCATCCACGACCTCCGCGCTGTCGGCGCTACGT
TCGCCGCTCAGGCAGGTGCGACGACCAAGGAGCTGATGGCCCGTCTCGGTCACACGACTCCTAGGATGGC
GATGAAGTACCAGATGGCGTCTGAGGCCCGCGACGAGGCTATCGCTGAGGCGATGTCCAAGCTGGCCAAG
ACCTCCTGAAACGCAAAAAGCCCCCCTCCCAAGGACACTGAGTCCTAAAGAGGGGGGTTTCTTGTCAGTA
CGCGAAGAACCACGCCTGGCCGCGAGCGCCAGCACCGCCGCTCTGTGCGGAGACCTGGGCACCAGCCCCG
CCGCCGCCAGGAGCATTGCCGTTCCCGCCAGAAATCTAGACGGTGACCACAACGCGCCCGCTTTGATCGG
GGACGTCGAAATATTGGATCGTCGGCACCGTCACGGCCGTGGGAGGCGGCACGATCCGCGACGTGATGAT
CGGCCGCATCCCCACGGTGCTGCGCAGTGAGCTCTACGCCATCCCGGCGTTGATCTGTGCGTTCGCACGC
ACAGGCCCGGTGTGAGAAGGGTCTCTGACGAGCGGGAGAACTCCCTATCAGTGATAGAGTTTGTCCTCCC
TATCAGTGATAGATAGGCTTAAGGAGTAATACGACTCACTATAGGGAGAAGGAGGCCATTATGTCCACCA
CCAACTATGACGCCGGATCCATCACGATCCTCGAAGGACTCGACGTCGTCCGGAAACGCCCGGGCATGTA
CATCGGCTCCACCAGCGAGCGCGGCCTGCACCACATGGTGTGGGAGGTCGTCGACAACGGCGTCGACGAG
GCCATGGCCGGCCACGCGACCCGCGTCGATGTCACCCTGCTCGCCGACGGCGGCGTGCAGGTGTGCGACG
ACGGCCGCGGCATCCCCGTCGCGATGCACGAAACCGGCATCCCCACAGTCGATGTGGTGATGACCCAGCT
GCACGCCGGCGGCAAGTTCGACAGCGAGTCCTACCAGGTGTCGGGCGGTCTGCACGGCGTCGGGGTCTCC
GTCGTCAACGCGCTGTCTACCCGCTTGGAGGTCGACATCCACCGCGACGGCTACGAATGGCACCAGCACT
ACGACCACTCCGTGCCCGCCACCCTGACCCGCGGCAACCCATCCGGCGGCACCGGCACCACCGTTCGGTT
CTGGGCCGATCCCGACGTGTTCGAGACCACCACCTACAGCGCCGAGACCATCGCGCGGCGCCTGCAGGAG
ATGGCGTTCCTCAACAAGGGCCTGATCCTCACGCTCACCGATCAACGCGACCCCGAACCGCAGACGCGGA
CGTTCCACCACCCCGGCGGATTGATCGACTATGTCAAGCACATCAACCGGGTCAAAGACCCGATCCAGCC
CAGCATCATCGCGTTCGAGGGGGAGGGGCCGGGGCACGAGGTCGAGATCGCGATGCAGTGGAACGCGGGG
TATTCGGAGTCGGTGCACACCTTCGCCAACACCATCAACACGCATGAGGGTGGGACGCACGAGGAGGGTT
TCCGTGCGGCGCTGACCAGCGTGGTGAACCGGTATGCCAAGGACAAGAAGCTGCTCAAGGACAAGGATCC
CAACCTCACCGGTGATGACATCCGTGAGGGTTTGGCCGCCGTGATCTCGGTGAAGGTGGCCGAACCGCAG
TTCGAGGGCCAGACGAAAACCAAGCTGGGTAACGCGGCGATCCGCTCGTTTGTGCAGAAGGTGTGCCACG
AACAGCTGACCCACTGGCTCGAAGCGAATCCCGTTGAGGCCAAGGTGATCATCACCAAGGTCGCGTCGTC
GGCTCAGGCGCGGATCGCGGCGCGTAAGGCGCGTGAGTTGGTGCGGCGTAAGAGCGCGACGGACATCGGT
GGGTTGCCGGGCAAGCTGGCCGACTGCCGTTCGACGGATCCGTCCAAGTCCGAGCTGTATGTGGTGGAGG
GTGATTCCGCGGGTGGTTCGGCCAAGAGTGGCCGGGATTCGATGTTCCAGGCGATCCTGCCGTTGCGAGG
CAAGATCATCAACGTCGAGAAGGCCCGGATCGACCGGGTGCTGAAGAACACCGAGGTGCAGTCGATCATC
ACCGCGCTGGGCACCGGTATCCATGACGAGTTCGACATCTCCAAGCTGCGGTATCACAAGATCGTGTTGA
TGGCCGATGCGGATGTGGACGGTCAGCACATCTCGACGTTGTTGTTGACGTTGTTGTTCCGGTTCATGAA
GCCGTTGGTGGAAAACGGCCACATCTTCTTGGCGCAGCCGCCGTTGTACAAGCTCAAGTGGCAGCGCAGT
GAGCCGGAGTTCGCGTATTCCGATCGTGAGCGTGACGGGCTGTTGGAGGCCGGGCGCGCGGCGGGCAAGA
AGATCAACGTCGACGACGGTATCCAGCGCTACAAGGGTCTGGGCGAGATGGACGCCAAGGAGTTGTGGGA
GACCACGATGGATCCGTCGGTGCGGGTGCTGCGACAGGTCACCCTCGACGATGCTGCCGCGGCCGACGAA
CTGTTCTCCATCCTCATGGGCGACGACGTGGAGGCGCGACGAGGGTTTATCACCCGCAACGCCAAAGACA
TTCGCTTCCTCGACATCAAGCTTGGTGCGGCCGCGGGCAACACGCCTGGCATCAATCTGATCAAGGAGGA
CATGCGTGTCAAGGTGCATATGGAGGGCAACGTGAACGGTCACGCCTTCGTGATCGAGGGGGAGGGTAAG
GGTAAGCCTTACGAAGGGACCCAGACCGCCAACCTCACCGTCAAGGAGGGCGCCCCTCTCCCATTCTCGT
ACGATATCCTCACTACCGCGGTGCATTACGGGAACCGCGTGTTCACCAAGTACCCCGAGGATATCCCTGA
CTACTTCAAGCAGAGCTTCCCGGAGGGATACTCCTGGGAGCGGACGATGACCTTCGAAGACAAGGGTATC
TGTACGATCCGCAGCGACATCTCGCTGGAAGGGGACTGTTTCTTCCAGAACGTCCGTTTCAAGGGGACCA
ACTTTCCGCCGAACGGCCCGGTCATGCAGAAGAAGACCCTCAAGTGGGAGCCGAGCACGGAGAAGCTGCA
CGTTCGGGACGGCCTCCTGGTCGGCAACATCAACATGGCGCTGCTGCTGGAAGGCGGCGGCCACTACCTA
TGCGACTTCAAGACCACGTACAAAGCGAAGAAGGTCGTCCAGCTGCCCGACGCGCACTTCGTGGACCACC
GCATCGAAATCCTGGGGAACGATTCGGACTACAACAAGGTCAAGTTGTACGAGCACGCTGTGGCACGCTA
TAGCCCGCTCCCGTCGCAGGTCTGGTTCGAAGGCGGCGGCGGGGAGAACCTGTATTTCCAGGACTACAAG
GACGACGACGACAAGTGATTTAAATAACCCCTTGGGGCCTCTAAACGGGTCTTGAGGGGTTTTTTGTTAA
CTAGCGTACGATCGAATTCCTGCAGCTCACGGTAACTGATGCCGTATTTGCAGTACCAGCGTACGGCCCA
CAGAATGATGTCACGCTGAAAATGCCGGCCTTTGAATGGGTTCATGTGCAGCTCCATCAGCAAAAGGGGA
TGATAAGTTTATCACCACCGACTATTTGCAACAGTGCCGTTGATCGTGCTATGATCGACTGATGTCATCA
GCGGTGGAGTGCAATGTCGTGCAATACGAATGGCGAAAAGCCGAGCTCATCGGTCAGCTTCTCAACCTTG
GGGTTACCCCCGGCGGTGTGCTGCTGGTCCACAGCTCCTTCCGTAGCGTCCGGCCCCTCGAAGATGGGCC
ACTTGGACTGATCGAGGCCCTGCGTGCTACGCTGGGTCCGGGAGGGACGCTCGTCATGCCCTCGTGGTCA
GGTCTGGACGACGAGCCGTTCGATCCTGCCACGTCGCCCGTTACACCGGACCTTGGAGTTGTCTCTGACA
CATTCTGGCGCCTGCCAAATGTAAAGCGCAGCGCCCATCCATTTGCCTTTGCGGCAGCGGGGCCACAGGC
AGAGCAGATCATCTCTGATCCATTGCCCCTGCCACCTTACTCGCCTGCAAGCCCGGTCGCCCGTGTCCAT
GAACTCGATGGGCAGGTACTTCTCCTCGGCGTGGGACACGATGCCAACACGACGCTGCATCTTGCCGAGT
TGATGGCAAAGGTTCCCTATGGGGTGCCGAGACACTGCACCATTCTTCAGGATGGCAAGTTGGTACGCGT
CGATTATCTCGAGAATGACCACTGCTGTGAGCGCTTTGCCTTGGCGGACAGGTGGCTCAAGGAGAAGAGC
CTTCAGAAGGAAGGTCCAGTCGGTCATGCCTTTGCTCGGTTGATCCGCTCCCGCGACATTGTGGCGACAG
CCCTGGGTCAACTGGGCCGAGATCCGTTGATCTTCCTGCATCCGCCAGAGGCGGGATGCGAAGAATGCGA
TGCCGCTCGCCAGTCGATTGGCTGAGCTCATGAGCGGAGAACGAGATGACGTTGGAGGGGCAAGGTCGCG
CTGATTGCTGGGGCAACACGGGGGATCCACTAGTTCCATGAGCGTCAGACCCCGTAGAAAAGATCAAAGG
ATCTTCTTGAGATCCTTTTTTTCTGCGCGTAATCTGCTGCTTGCAAACAAAAAAACCACCGCTACCAGCG
GTGGTTTGTTTGCCGGATCAAGAGCTACCAACTCTTTTTCCGAAGGTAACTGGCTTCAGCAGAGCGCAGA
TACCAAATACTGTCCTTCTAGTGTAGCCGTAGTTAGGCCACCACTTCAAGAACTCTGTAGCACCGCCTAC
ATACCTCGCTCTGCTAATCCTGTTACCAGTGGCTGCTGCCAGTGGCGATAAGTCGTGTCTTACCGGGTTG
GACTCAAGACGATAGTTACCGGATAAGGCGCAGCGGTCGGGCTGAACGGGGGGTTCGTGCACACAGCCCA
GCTTGGAGCGAACGACCTACACCGAACTGAGATACCTACAGCGTGAGCTATGAGAAAGCGCCACGCTTCC
CGAGGGGAGAAAGGCGGACAGGTATCCGGTAAGCGGCAGGGTCGGAACAGGAGAGCGCACGAGGGAGCTT
CCAGGGGGAAACGCCTGGTATCTTTATAGTCCTGTCGGGTTTCGCCACCTCTGACTTGAGCGTCGATTTT
TGTGATGCTCGTCAGGGGGGCGGAGCCTATGGAAAAACGCCAGCAACGCGGCCTTTTTACGGTTCCTGGC
CTTTTGCTGGCCTTTTGCTCACATGTTCTTTCCTGCGTTATCCCCTGATTCTGTGGATAACCGTATTACC
GCCTTTGAGTGAGCTGATACCGCTCGCCGCAGCCGAACGACCGAGCGCAACGCGTGCGGCCGCGGTACCC
GGGGATCCTCTAGAGTCGACCACCAAGGGCACCATCTCTGCTTGGGCCACCCCGTTGGCCGCAGCCAGCT
CGCTGAGAGCCGTGAACGACAGGGCGAACGCCAGCCCGCCGACGGCGAGGGTTCCGACCGCTGCAACTCC
CGGTGCAACCTTGTCCCGGTCTATTCTCTTCACTGCACCAGCTCCAATCTGGTGTGAATGCCCCTCGTCT
GTTCGCGCAGGCGGGGGGCTCTATTCGTTTGTCAGCATCGAAAGTAGCCAGATCAGGGATGCGTTGCAAC
CGCGTATGCCCAGGTCAGAAGAGTCGCACAAGAGTTGCAGACCCCTGGAAAGAAAAATGGCCAGAGGGCG
AAAACACCCTCTGACCAGCGGAGCGGGCGACGGGAATCGAACCCGCGTAGCTAGTTTGGAAGAATGGGTG
TCTGCCGACCACATATGGGCCGGTCAAGATAGGTTTTTACCCCCTCTCGGCTGCATCCTCTAAGTGGAAA
GAAATTGCAGGTCGTAGAAGCGCGTTGAAGCCTGAGAGTTGCACAGGAGTTGCAACCCGGTAGCCTTGTT
CACGACGAGAGGAGACCTAGTTGGCACGTCGCGGATGGGGATCGCTGAAGACTCAGCGCAGCGGGAGGAT
CCAAGCCTCATACGTCAACCCGCAGGACGGTGTGAGGTACTACGCGCTGCAGACCTACGACAACAAGATG
GACGCCGAAGCCTGGCTCGCGGGCGAGAAGCGGCTCATCGAGATGGAGACCTGGACCCCTCCACAGGACC
GGGCGAAGAAGGCAGCCGCCAGCGCCATCACGCTGGAGGAGTACACCCGGAAGTGGCTCGTGGAGCGCGA
CCTCGCAGACGGCACCAGGGATCTGTACAGCGGGCACGCGGAGCGCCGCATCTACCCGGTGCTAGGTGAA
GTGGCGG
