>Addgene plasmid #174993 | pMSR:MSMEG_1229:Dendra | depositor partial sequence | sequence record 339387 | partial
ATGTCCACCACCAACTATGACGCCGGATCCATCACGATCCTCGAAGGACTCGACGTCGTCCGGAAACGCC
CGGGCATGTACATCGGCTCCACCAGCGAGCGCGGCCTGCACCACATGGTGTGGGAGGTCGTCGACAACGG
CGTCGACGAGGCCATGGCCGGCCACGCGACCCGCGTCGATGTCACCCTGCTCGCCGACGGCGGCGTGCAG
GTGTGCGACGACGGCCGCGGCATCCCCGTCGCGATGCACGAAACCGGCATCCCCACAGTCGATGTGGTGA
TGACCCAGCTGCACGCCGGCGGCAAGTTCGACAGCGAGTCCTACCAGGTGTCGGGCGGTCTGCACGGCGT
CGGGGTCTCCGTCGTCAACGCGCTGTCTACCCGCTTGGAGGTCGACATCCACCGCGACGGCTACGAATGG
CACCAGCACTACGACCACTCCGTGCCCGCCACCCTGACCCGCGGCAACCCATCCGGCGGCACCGGCACCA
CCGTTCGGTTCTGGGCCGATCCCGACGTGTTCGAGACCACCACCTACAGCGCCGAGACCATCGCGCGGCG
CCTGCAGGAGATGGCGTTCCTCAACAAGGGCCTGATCCTCACGCTCACCGATCAACGCGACCCCGAACCG
CAGACGCGGACGTTCCACCACCCCGGCGGATTGATCGACTATGTCAAGCACATCAACCGGGTCAAAGACC
CGATCCAGCCCAGCATCATCGCGTTCGAGGGGGAGGGGCCGGGGCACGAGGTCGAGATCGCGATGCAGTG
GAACGCGGGGTATTCGGAGTCGGTGCACACCTTCGCCAACACCATCAACACGCATGAGGGTGGGACGCAC
GAGGAGGGTTTCCGTGCGGCGCTGACCAGCGTGGTGAACCGGTATGCCAAGGACAAGAAGCTGCTCAAGG
ACAAGGATCCCAACCTCACCGGTGATGACATCCGTGAGGGTTTGGCCGCCGTGATCTCGGTGAAGGTGGC
CGAACCGCAGTTCGAGGGCCAGACGAAAACCAAGCTGGGTAACGCGGCGATCCGCTCGTTTGTGCAGAAG
GTGTGCCACGAACAGCTGACCCACTGGCTCGAAGCGAATCCCGTTGAGGCCAAGGTGATCATCACCAAGG
TCGCGTCGTCGGCTCAGGCGCGGATCGCGGCGCGTAAGGCGCGTGAGTTGGTGCGGCGTAAGAGCGCGAC
GGACATCGGTGGGTTGCCGGGCAAGCTGGCCGACTGCCGTTCGACGGATCCGTCCAAGTCCGAGCTGTAT
GTGGTGGAGGGTGATTCCGCGGGTGGTTCGGCCAAGAGTGGCCGGGATTCGATGTTCCAGGCGATCCTGC
CGTTGCGAGGCAAGATCATCAACGTCGAGAAGGCCCGGATCGACCGGGTGCTGAAGAACACCGAGGTGCA
GTCGATCATCACCGCGCTGGGCACCGGTATCCATGACGAGTTCGACATCTCCAAGCTGCGGTATCACAAG
ATCGTGTTGATGGCCGATGCGGATGTGGACGGTCAGCACATCTCGACGTTGTTGTTGACGTTGTTGTTCC
GGTTCATGAAGCCGTTGGTGGAAAACGGCCACATCTTCTTGGCGCAGCCGCCGTTGTACAAGCTCAAGTG
GCAGCGCAGTGAGCCGGAGTTCGCGTATTCCGATCGTGAGCGTGACGGGCTGTTGGAGGCCGGGCGCGCG
GCGGGCAAGAAGATCAACGTCGACGACGGTATCCAGCGCTACAAGGGTCTGGGCGAGATGGACGCCAAGG
AGTTGTGGGAGACCACGATGGATCCGTCGGTGCGGGTGCTGCGACAGGTCACCCTCGACGATGCTGCCGC
GGCCGACGAACTGTTCTCCATCCTCATGGGCGACGACGTGGAGGCGCGACGAGGGTTTATCACCCGCAAC
GCCAAAGACATTCGCTTCCTCGACATC
